>Addgene plasmid #236470 | pcDNA3 FLAG FBXW7alpha | addgene full sequence | sequence record 473146 | Addgene NGS Result
AAGGATCTTACCGCTGTTGAGATCCAGTTCGATGTAACCCACTCGTGCACCCAACTGATCTTCAGCATCT
TTTACTTTCACCAGCGTTTCTGGGTGAGCAAAAACAGGAAGGCAAAATGCCGCAAAAAAGGGAATAAGGG
CGACACGGAAATGTTGAATACTCATACTCTTCCTTTTTCAATATTATTGAAGCATTTATCAGGGTTATTG
TCTCATGAGCGGATACATATTTGAATGTATTTAGAAAAATAAACAAATAGGGGTTCCGCGCACATTTCCC
CGAAAAGTGCCACCTGACGTCGACGGATCGGGAGATCTCCCGATCCCCTATGGTGCACTCTCAGTACAAT
CTGCTCTGATGCCGCATAGTTAAGCCAGTATCTGCTCCCTGCTTGTGTGTTGGAGGTCGCTGAGTAGTGC
GCGAGCAAAATTTAAGCTACAACAAGGCAAGGCTTGACCGACAATTGCATGAAGAATCTGCTTAGGGTTA
GGCGTTTTGCGCTGCTTCGCGATGTACGGGCCAGATATACGCGTTGACATTGATTATTGACTAGTTATTA
ATAGTAATCAATTACGGGGTCATTAGTTCATAGCCCATATATGGAGTTCCGCGTTACATAACTTACGGTA
AATGGCCCGCCTGGCTGACCGCCCAACGACCCCCGCCCATTGACGTCAATAATGACGTATGTTCCCATAG
TAACGCCAATAGGGACTTTCCATTGACGTCAATGGGTGGAGTATTTACGGTAAACTGCCCACTTGGCAGT
ACATCAAGTGTATCATATGCCAAGTACGCCCCCTATTGACGTCAATGACGGTAAATGGCCCGCCTGGCAT
TATGCCCAGTACATGACCTTATGGGACTTTCCTACTTGGCAGTACATCTACGTATTAGTCATCGCTATTA
CCATGGTGATGCGGTTTTGGCAGTACATCAATGGGCGTGGATAGCGGTTTGACTCACGGGGATTTCCAAG
TCTCCACCCCATTGACGTCAATGGGAGTTTGTTTTGGCACCAAAATCAACGGGACTTTCCAAAATGTCGT
AACAACTCCGCCCCATTGACGCAAATGGGCGGTAGGCGTGTACGGTGGGAGGTCTATATAAGCAGAGCTC
TCTGGCTAACTAGAGAACCCACTGCTTACTGGCTTATCGAAATTAATACGACTCACTATAGGGAGACCCA
AGCTGGCTAGCGTTTAAACTTAAGCTTACCATGGACTACAAGGACGACGATGACAAGGTACCAGGATCCA
GTGTGGTGGAATTCGCCCTTCAGAAGCTTTTGGAAATGAATCAGGAACTGCTCTCTGTGGGCAGCAAAAG
ACGACGAACTGGAGGCTCTCTGAGAGGTAACCCTTCCTCAAGCCAGGTAGATGAAGAACAGATGAATCGT
GTGGTAGAGGAGGAGCAGCAACAGCAACTCAGACAACAAGAGGAGGAGCACACTGCAAGGAATGGTGAAG
TTGTTGGAGTAGAACCTAGACCTGGAGGCCAAAATGATTCCCAGCAAGGACAGTTGGAAGAAAACAATAA
TAGATTTATTTCGGTAGATGAGGACTCCTCAGGAAACCAAGAAGAACAAGAGGAAGATGAAGAACATGCT
GGTGAACAAGATGAGGAGGATGAGGAGGAGGAGGAGATGGACCAGGAGAGTGACGATTTTGATCAGTCTG
ATGATAGTAGCAGAGAAGATGAACATACACATACTAACAGTGTCACGAACACCAGTAGTATTGTGGACCT
GCCCGTTCACCAACTCTCCTCCCCATTCTATACAAAAACAACAAAAATGAAAAGAAAGTTGGACCATGGT
TCTGAGGTCCGCTCTTTTTCTTTGGGAAAGAAACCATGCAAAGTCTCAGAATATACAAGTACCACTGGGC
TTGTACCATGTTCAGCAACACCAACAACTTTTGGGGACCTCAGAGCAGCCAATGGCCAAGGGCAACAACG
ACGCCGAATTACATCTGTCCAGCCACCTACAGGCCTCCAGGAATGGCTAAAAATGTTTCAGAGCTGGAGT
GGACCAGAGAAATTGCTTGCTTTAGATGAACTCATTGATAGTTGTGAACCAACACAAGTAAAACATATGA
TGCAAGTGATAGAACCCCAGTTTCAACGAGACTTCATTTCATTGCTCCCTAAAGAGTTGGCACTCTATGT
GCTTTCATTCCTGGAACCCAAAGACCTGCTACAAGCAGCTCAGACATGTCGCTACTGGAGAATTTTGGCT
GAAGACAACCTTCTCTGGAGAGAGAAATGCAAAGAAGAGGGGATTGATGAACCATTGCACATCAAGAGAA
GAAAAGTAATAAAACCAGGTTTCATACACAGTCCATGGAAAAGTGCATACATCAGACAGCACAGAATTGA
TACTAACTGGAGGCGAGGAGAACTCAAATCTCCTAAGGTGCTGAAAGGACATGATGATCATGTGATCACA
TGCTTACAGTTTTGTGGTAACCGAATAGTTAGTGGTTCTGATGACAACACTTTAAAAGTTTGGTCAGCAG
TCACAGGCAAATGTCTGAGAACATTAGTGGGACATACAGGTGGAGTATGGTCATCACAAATGAGAGACAA
CATCATCATTAGTGGATCTATAGATCGGACACTCAAAGTGTGGAATGCAGAGACTGGAGAATGTATACAC
ACCTTATATGGGCATACTTCCACTGTGCGTTGTATGCATCTTCATGAAAAAAGAGTTGTTAGCGGTTCTC
GAGATGCCACTCTTAGGGTTTGGGATATTGAGACAGGCCAGTGTTTACATGTTTTGATGGGTCATGTTGC
AGCAGTCCGCTGTGTTCAATATGATGGCAGGAGGGTTGTTAGTGGAGCATATGATTTTATGGTAAAGGTG
TGGGATCCAGAGACTGAAACCTGTCTACACACGTTGCAGGGGCATACTAATAGAGTCTATTCATTACAGT
TTGATGGTATCCATGTGGTGAGTGGATCTCTTGATACATCAATCCGTGTTTGGGATGTGGAGACAGGGAA
TTGCATTCACACGTTAACAGGGCACCAGTCGTTAACAAGTGGAATGGAACTCAAAGACAATATTCTTGTC
TCTGGGAATGCAGATTCTACAGTTAAAATCTGGGATATCAAAACAGGACAGTGTTTACAAACATTGCAAG
GTCCCAACAAGCATCAGAGTGCTGTGACCTGTCTACAGTTCAACAAGAACTTTGTAATTACCAGCTCAGA
TGATGGAACTGTAAAACTATGGGACTTGAAAACGGGTGAATTTATTCGAAACCTAGTCACATTGGAGAGT
GGGGGGAGTGGGGGAGTTGTGTGGCGGATCAGAGCCTCAAACACAAAGCTGGTGTGTGCAGTTGGGAGTC
GGAATGGGACTGAAGAAACCAAGCTGCTGGTGCTGGACTTTGATGTGGACATGAAGTGAAGAATTCTGCA
GATATCCAGCACAGTGGCGGCCGCTCGAGTCTAGAGGGCCCGTTTAAACCCGCTGATCAGCCTCGACTGT
GCCTTCTAGTTGCCAGCCATCTGTTGTTTGCCCCTCCCCCGTGCCTTCCTTGACCCTGGAAGGTGCCACT
CCCACTGTCCTTTCCTAATAAAATGAGGAAATTGCATCGCATTGTCTGAGTAGGTGTCATTCTATTCTGG
GGGGTGGGGTGGGGCAGGACAGCAAGGGGGAGGATTGGGAAGACAATAGCAGGCATGCTGGGGATGCGGT
GGGCTCTATGGCTTCTGAGGCGGAAAGAACCAGCTGGGGCTCTAGGGGGTATCCCC
[124 nt withheld, positions 3767-3890]
C
[91 nt withheld, positions 3892-3982]
A
[49 nt withheld, positions 3984-4032]
CCTTTGACGTTGGAGTCCACGTTCTTT
[37 nt withheld, positions 4060-4096]
ACCCTATCTCGGTCTATTCTTTTGATTTATAAGGGATTTTGCCGATTTCGGCCTATTGGTTAAAAAATGA
GCTGATTTAACAAAAATTTAACGCGAATTAATTCTGTGGAATGTGTGTCAGTTAGGGTGTGGAAAGTCCC
CAGGCTCCCCAGCAGGCAGAAGTATGCAAAGCATGCATCTCAATTAGTCAGCAACCAGGTGTGGAAAGTC
CCCAGGCTCCCCAGCAGGCAGAAGTATGCAAAGCATGCATCTCAATTAGTCAGCAACCATAGTCCCGCCC
CTAACTCCGCCCATCCCGCCCCTAACTCCGCCCAGTTCCGCCCATTCTCCGCCCCATGGCTGACTAATTT
TTTTTATTTATGCAGAGGCCGAGGCCGCCTCTGCCTCTGAGCTATTCCAGAAGTAGTGAGGAGGCTTTTT
TGGAGGCCTAGGCTTTTGCAAAAAGCTCCCGGGAGCTTGTATATCCATTTTCGGATCTGATCAAGAGACA
GGATGAGGATCGTTTCGCATGATTGAACAAGATGGATTGCACGCAGGTTCTCCGGCCGCTTGGGTGGAGA
GGCTATTCGGCTATGACTGGGCACAACAGACAATCGGCTGCTCTGATGCCGCCGTGTTCCGGCTGTCAGC
GCAGGGGCGCCCGGTTCTTTTTGTCAAGACCGACCTGTCCGGTGCCCTGAATGAACTGCAGGACGAGGCA
GCGCGGCTATCGTGGCTGGCCACGACGGGCGTTCCTTGCGCAGCTGTGCTCGACGTTGTCACTGAAGCGG
GAAGGGACTGGCTGCTATTGGGCGAAGTGCCGGGGCAGGATCTCCTGTCATCTCACCTTGCTCCTGCCGA
GAAAGTATCCATCATGGCTGATGCAATGCGGCGGCTGCATACGCTTGATCCGGCTACCTGCCCATTCGAC
CACCAAGCGAAACATCGCATCGAGCGAGCACGTACTCGGATGGAAGCCGGTCTTGTCGATCAGGATGATC
TGGACGAAGAGCATCAGGGGCTCGCGCCAGCCGAACTGTTCGCCAGGCTCAAGGCGCGCATGCCCGACGG
CGAGGATCTCGTCGTGACCCATGGCGATGCCTGCTTGCCGAATATCATGGTGGAAAATGGCCGCTTTTCT
GGATTCATCGACTGTGGCCGGCTGGGTGTGGCGGACCGCTATCAGGACATAGCGTTGGCTACCCGTGATA
TTGCTGAAGAGCTTGGCGGCGAATGGGCTGACCGCTTCCTCGTGCTTTACGGTATCGCCGCTCCCGATTC
GCAGCGCATCGCCTTCTATCGCCTTCTTGACGAGTTCTTCTGAGCGGGACTCTGGGGTTCGAAATGACCG
ACCAAGCGACGCCCAACCTGCCATCACGAGATTTCGATTCCACCGCCGCCTTCTATGAAAGGTTGGGCTT
CGGAATCGTTTTCCGGGACGCCGGCTGGATGATCCTCCAGCGCGGGGATCTCATGCTGGAGTTCTTCGCC
CACCCCAACTTGTTTATTGCAGCTTATAATGGTTACAAATAAAGCAATAGCATCACAAATTTCACAAATA
AAGCATTTTTTTCACTGCATTCTAGTTGTGGTTTGTCCAAACTCATCAATGTATCTTATCATGTCTGTAT
ACCGTCGACCTCTAGCTAGAGCTTGGCGTAATCATGGTCATAGCTGTTTCCTGTGTGAAATTGTTATCCG
CTCACAATTCCACACAACATACGAGCCGGAAGCATAAAGTGTAAAGCCTGGGGTGCCTAATGAGTGAGCT
AACTCACATTAATTGCGTTGCGCTCACTGCCCGCTTTCCAGTCGGGAAACCTGTCGTGCCAGCTGCATTA
ATGAATCGGCCAACGCGCGGGGAGAGGCGGTTTGCGTATTGGGCGCTCTTCCGCTTCCTCGCTCACTGAC
TCGCTGCGCTCGGTCGTTCGGCTGCGGCGAGCGGTATCAGCTCACTCAAAGGCGGTAATACGGTTATCCA
CAGAATCAGGGGATAACGCAGGAAAGAACATGTGAGCAAAAGGCCAGCAAAAGGCCAGGAACCGTAAAAA
GGCCGCGTTGCTGGCGTTTTTCCATAGGCTCCGCCCCCCTGACGAGCATCACAAAAATCGACGCTCAAGT
CAGAGGTGGCGAAACCCGACAGGACTATAAAGATACCAGGCGTTTCCCCCTGGAAGCTCCCTCGTGCGCT
CTCCTGTTCCGACCCTGCCGCTTACCGGATACCTGTCCGCCTTTCTCCCTTCGGGAAGCGTGGCGCTTTC
TCATAGCTCACGCTGTAGGTATCTCAGTTCGGTGTAGGTCGTTCGCTCCAAGCTGGGCTGTGTGCACGAA
CCCCCCGTTCAGCCCGACCGCTGCGCCTTATCCGGTAACTATCGTCTTGAGTCCAACCCGGTAAGACACG
ACTTATCGCCACTGGCAGCAGCCACTGGTAACAGGATTAGCAGAGCGAGGTATGTAGGCGGTGCTACAGA
GTTCTTGAAGTGGTGGCCTAACTACGGCTACACTAGAAGAACAGTATTTGGTATCTGCGCTCTGCTGAAG
CCAGTTACCTTCGGAAAAAGAGTTGGTAGCTCTTGATCCGGCAAACAAACCACCGCTGGTAGCGGTGGTT
TTTTTGTTTGCAAGCAGCAGATTACGCGCAGAAAAAAAGGATCTCAAGAAGATCCTTTGATCTTTTCTAC
GGGGTCTGACGCTCAGTGGAACGAAAACTCACGTTAAGGGATTTTGGTCATGAGATTATCAAAAAGGATC
TTCACCTAGATCCTTTTAAATTAAAAATGAAGTTTTAAATCAATCTAAAGTATATATGAGTAAACTTGGT
CTGACAGTTACCAATGCTTAATCAGTGAGGCACCTATCTCAGCGATCTGTCTATTTCGTTCATCCATAGT
TGCCTGACTCCCCGTCGTGTAGATAACTACGATACGGGAGGGCTTACCATCTGGCCCCAGTGCTGCAATG
ATACCGCGAGACCCACGCTCACCGGCTCCAGATTTATCAGCAATAAACCAGCCAGCCGGAAGGGCCGAGC
GCAGAAGTGGTCCTGCAACTTTATCCGCCTCCATCCAGTCTATTAATTGTTGCCGGGAAGCTAGAGTAAG
TAGTTCGCCAGTTAATAGTTTGCGCAACGTTGTTGCCATTGCTACAGGCATCGTGGTGTCACGCTCGTCG
TTTGGTATGGCTTCATTCAGCTCCGGTTCCCAACGATCAAGGCGAGTTACATGATCCCCCATGTTGTGCA
AAAAAGCGGTTAGCTCCTTCGGTCCTCCGATCGTTGTCAGAAGTAAGTTGGCCGCAGTGTTATCACTCAT
GGTTATGGCAGCACTGCATAATTCTCTTACTGTCATGCCATCCGTAAGATGCTTTTCTGTGACTGGTGAG
TACTCAACCAAGTCATTCTGAGAATAGTGTATGCGGCGACCGAGTTGCTCTTGCCCGGCGTCAATACGGG
ATAATACCGCGCCACATAGCAGAACTTTAAAAGTGCTCATCATTGGAAAACGTTCTTCGGGGCGAAAACT
CTC
Features (pLannotate 1.2.2; 21 found; start..end, strand, type, name):
    166..270     -  promoter       AmpR promoter: bla
    329..381     -  misc_feature   bom (fragment): basis of mobility region from pBR322
    536..915     +  enhancer       CMV enhancer: human cytomegalovirus immediate early enhancer
    916..1119    +  promoter       CMV promoter: human cytomegalovirus (CMV) immediate early promoter
   1115..1148    +  LTR            5' LTR (truncated) (fragment): truncated 5' long terminal repeat (LTR) from HIV-1
   1164..1182    +  promoter       T7 promoter: promoter for bacteriophage T7 RNA polymerase
   1227..1247    +  CDS            FLAG (fragment): FLAG® epitope tag, followed by an enterokinase cleavage site
   1296..3416    +  CDS            FBXW7: FBXW7_HUMAN - Also known as FBW7 From Homo sapiens (Human).
   3497..3721    +  polyA_signal   bGH poly(A) signal: bovine growth hormone polyadenylation signal
   3725..3746    +  promoter       SV40 promoter (fragment): SV40 enhancer and early promoter
   3767..4195    +  rep_origin     f1 ori (sequence partly withheld): f1 bacteriophage origin of replication; arrow indicates direction of (+) strand synthesis
   4209..4538    +  promoter       SV40 promoter: SV40 enhancer and early promoter
   4605..5396    +  CDS            neo: KKA2_KLEPN - Also known as kan, nptII. Experimental evidence at protein level: Swiss-Prot protein existence level 1. Resistance to kanamycin, neomycin, paromomycin, ribostamycin, butirosin and gentamicin B. From Klebsiella pneumoniae.
   5420..5578    +  CDS            ble (fragment): BLE_KLEPN - Experimental evidence at protein level: Swiss-Prot protein existence level 1. Binding protein with a strong affinity to the bleomycin family of antibiotics. Binds to CL990; an antimitotic-antibiotic compound. From Klebsiella pneumoniae.
   5573..5694    +  polyA_signal   SV40 poly(A) signal: SV40 polyadenylation signal
   5767..5783    -  protein_bind   lac operator: The lac repressor binds to the lac operator to inhibit transcription in E. coli. This inhibition can be relieved by adding lactose or isopropyl-β-D-thiogalactopyranoside (IPTG). lac repressor encoded by lacI
   5791..5821    -  promoter       lac promoter: promoter for the E. coli lac operon
   5836..5857    -  protein_bind   CAP binding site: CAP binding activates transcription in the presence of cAMP. E. coli catabolite activator protein
   5870..5962    -  CDS            lacI (fragment): lac repressor; lacI; The lac repressor binds to the lac operator to inhibit transcription in E. coli. This inhibition can be relieved by adding lactose or isopropyl-β-D-thiogalactopyranoside (IPTG).
   6145..6733    -  rep_origin     ori: high-copy-number ColE1/pMB1/pBR322/pUC origin of replication
   6904..165     -  CDS            AmpR (across the origin): β-lactamase; bla; confers resistance to ampicillin, carbenicillin, and related antibiotics
