[The description below was written by a language model from this plasmid's Addgene catalogue record and pLannotate feature annotations shown in this document.]
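Description:
pcDNA3 FLAG FBXW7alpha is a mammalian expression plasmid of about 7.6 kb, built on the pcDNA3 backbone for transient overexpression of the alpha isoform of human FBXW7 (also known as FBW7, CDC4, AGO or SEL-10). FBXW7 is the F-box/WD40-repeat substrate receptor of an SCF ubiquitin ligase. In bacteria the plasmid is maintained at high copy from a ColE1/pUC-type origin and selected with ampicillin through the β-lactamase gene and its own promoter. An f1 phage origin is also present, along with small remnants of lac regulatory sequence and a bom fragment carried over from the vector's cloning history.

The expression cassette uses the human cytomegalovirus immediate-early enhancer and promoter. These are followed by a T7 promoter, which can serve for in vitro transcription or as a sequencing primer site. A FLAG epitope is annotated a short distance upstream of the FBXW7 coding sequence, consistent with an N-terminal tag that allows detection or immunoprecipitation with anti-FLAG reagents. The annotation software scores the tag as only a partial match, and the record does not state the restriction sites used for cloning. Transcripts terminate at the bovine growth hormone polyadenylation signal. A short hit to an HIV-1 LTR next to the CMV promoter is probably an annotation artefact and not a functional viral element.

A separate SV40 early promoter drives the neomycin phosphotransferase gene, followed by a ble fragment and the SV40 poly(A) signal. This cassette would permit G418 selection of stable lines, although the stated purpose is transient expression. The associated publication concerns FBXW7alpha- and GSK3-dependent degradation of p100, so the construct suits studies of substrate binding and ubiquitin-mediated turnover.
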