Addgene plasmid #236470: pcDNA3 FLAG FBXW7alpha
Purpose: transient overexpression of FBXW7alpha in mammalian cells
Depositing lab: Michele Pagano. Depositing organization: NYU Grossman School of Medicine. Publication: Fbxw7alpha- and GSK3-mediated degradation of p100 is a pro-survival mechanism in multiple myeloma. Busino L, Millman SE, Scotto L, Kyratsous CA, Basrur V, O'Connor O, Hoffmann A, Elenitoba-Johnson KS, Pagano M. Nat Cell Biol. 2012 Mar 4;14(4):375-85. doi: 10.1038/ncb2463. PubMed 22388891.
Backbone
  Vector backbone: pcDNA3
  Vector type: Mammalian Expression
Growth in bacteria
  Bacterial resistance: Ampicillin, 100 μg/mL
  Growth temperature: 37°C
  Growth strain: DH5alpha
  Copy number: High Copy
Gene/Insert
  Gene/Insert name: FBXW7alpha
  Species: H. sapiens (human)
  Entrez Gene: FBXW7 (a.k.a. AGO, CDC4, DEDHIL, FBW6, FBW7, FBX30, FBXO30, FBXW6, SEL-10, SEL10, hAgo, hCdc4)
  Cloning method: Restriction Enzyme; 5′ cloning site Unknown (unknown if destroyed)
Terms and licenses: Academic/Nonprofit Terms; Industry Terms: Not Available to Industry
How to cite: pcDNA3 FLAG FBXW7alpha was a gift from Michele Pagano (Addgene plasmid # 236470 ; http://n2t.net/addgene:236470 ; RRID:Addgene_236470)
